>Addgene plasmid #86825 | pCDNA3.1(-) + SLNCR1 _2095-2257 | addgene full sequence | sequence record 179088 | Addgene NGS Result
GACATTGATTATTGACTAGTTATTAATAGTAATCAATTACGGGGTCATTAGTTCATAGCCCATATATGGA
GTTCCGCGTTACATAACTTACGGTAAATGGCCCGCCTGGCTGACCGCCCAACGACCCCCGCCCATTGACG
TCAATAATGACGTATGTTCCCATAGTAACGCCAATAGGGACTTTCCATTGACGTCAATGGGTGGAGTATT
TACGGTAAACTGCCCACTTGGCAGTACATCAAGTGTATCATATGCCAAGTACGCCCCCTATTGACGTCAA
TGACGGTAAATGGCCCGCCTGGCATTATGCCCAGTACATGACCTTATGGGACTTTCCTACTTGGCAGTAC
ATCTACGTATTAGTCATCGCTATTACCATGGTGATGCGGTTTTGGCAGTACATCAATGGGCGTGGATAGC
GGTTTGACTCACGGGGATTTCCAAGTCTCCACCCCATTGACGTCAATGGGAGTTTGTTTTGGCACCAAAA
TCAACGGGACTTTCCAAAATGTCGTAACAACTCCGCCCCATTGACGCAAATGGGCGGTAGGCGTGTACGG
TGGGAGGTCTATATAAGCAGAGCTCTCTGGCTAACTAGAGAACCCACTGCTTACTGGCTTATCGAAATTA
ATACGACTCACTATAGGGAGACCCAAGCTGGCTAGCGTTTAAACGGGCCCTCTAGACTCGAGCGGCCGCC
ACTGTGCTGGATATCTGCAGAATTCCACCACACTGGACTAGTGGATCCGAGCTCGGTACCAAGCTTCCCG
GGATACTTAGGATCCAGGGCGCGCAGGCGGCGCGGGTGCGCGGTGCGGCGCTGGTATCCAGAGGACGCGG
TCACCGCCTCTGGCATTTGTCGTTCTGCGCTTCTCCGCAAGGACCCTCTGTTAGGCAGGCGCCCACCGTA
AGCCTCCCGGGCCTTGTGAACCTGCAAACCCAAGTCTGAGAGACGATCCGCCTTCAGCGCTTTCCAGCTT
GGCAGAGAGGCTTTCCCGGCGGGGATCTTTGGTTGGCGCTGGCGATGCGCGGGGAAGAAAGGCGAGGAGC
GGCGTCCAGGCTGGGTGATGTCCCAGCACGAGTAGGCGGGATGCGCTCGCTTGGTCCTCCGGGCGCCCGG
TCCCTGCCCGCGTCGCGCGCCCACCCCTGGGGACGAGAAGGCGGCCGCCTGAGGACCCCCGCCCGCGACC
TCCGCGAGTCTGGAGCGCAGAGGACAGGGTCTGGCTGCTCTTTGGCCTTGGATGGAAAGTGGGGAATTGG
GTGGGGGGCTGCGGACCCCTTAACGTGGATTACTTGGTGTGTATCAGCTGGGCTCAGAAGACCCACGACC
TCTTCTCCATCCGTGGATTGATTTGTTCTGCTTAACAGCTGGGTCGCCAAGCTGGAGGTATTTTTCCCTC
TCCACCCTGGTCTTCTCCTGTAACGTGTGGCCGCCTTTTCCAGCACGGCCTCCTGCCTTCCTGGTGCACT
TTTTGGAGAACGTGGTGGAATCAGAGGTTTCTGGCTGACTCGGTGGGTGCTTTGAACCAGGAAAGGACAA
GAAAGAGGATGGGAAGGACTGATCCACATTCCCACCAGGAAGTTTAGCAGAACCCCCGCGTGCCACCTGG
ACCCCTTGGAAGGACCTGGCTCAGGCTGGACCACCTCTTGAGAGGCAGGAGCTCTGGATTTGATCAAGAA
TTCTTTGCTGAGCATGGTGCCTCATGCCTATAATCCCAACACTTTGGGAGGCCAGTGTGGGAGGATCTCT
TGAGCCCAGGAGTTCAAGACTAGCCTGGGCAACACAGAGAGACCCCATCTCTAAAATAATAATAATAATA
AAATAAAAAATTAGCAGGGCATGGTGGCATGTGCCTGTAGTCCCAGCTACCCAGGAGGCTGAGGCAAGAG
GATGGCTGGAGCCTGGGATGTTGAGGCTGCAATGAACTGTGATTACCCCACTGCACTCCAGCCTGGGCAA
AAGAGCGAGAGACCCTGTCTCAAATAATAATAATAATAATAATCTTATTTTGGAGAATAAAGAGACCTCT
GGATTTGAGGTGCCATTTGGGTAGAAAGAAAAGACGTTTACACCGAGAAATAGTCTGTGTTGCCCTGAAG
GAGCAGAGGGATGCATCGCTGGAGGTGACCTACAGTTGAAGAAGACTCATTATGACAGACCTTGTCCTTC
TTCCTTGTGGAAAGTGTTTCCTCTGCTGCTACTGCTCATGAGACTCTTCCCCCTCCCTGTCCCAGGGAAC
CAAAGGGCTTTCTACCACACCCTTTCTTGCCCCCCGCCTCCCATGTCTGCTGTGCCTTTGTACTCAGCAA
TTCTTGTTTGCTCCATTATCTTCCAGCCGGATACAGAGTGAATAGTTAACCACACTTAGGTCAAATAGGA
TCTAAATTTTTGTTCCTGCTCCGTGTAAAGAGGCCAGTGTTTGTGTGTTGCAAGCAGCCTTGGAATAGTA
ACTCTTCTCATTTGTTTGGGATCTGGCCACCAAGTTCCAGAATGATACACGGATCAGTGCAGAAGTTCAT
CAGGCTCTCGGACCTTAGGGCTGTTGGAGAAGGCTTCAGCAGCAGAACTGATGGTGAAGGCTCGTGTTCT
CCATCCTCAACTTTCTTTGCTTCGATCATACACAAGAATACATTTGGAAGGGCAAAAAATGAACACTGTC
GTTCATTGCAGCCGTGTTTTGTGACACAGATGCACAGTCTGCTGTGAAGACCTTCTCTCAAGTGGCATTT
GGGAGTCCATGCCAGATCATGGTGCTTCATGAGAGACTGACAGCTATCAGGGGTTGTGGCACTTAGTGAG
GACTCTCCTCCCCCAGTGTGTGCTGATGACACATACACACCTGACAATAGCTTGAGTCTTCTCTGTTCCT
TTTACTCTTCTAGATAAGTATCACGTGAAGCTTAAGTTTAAACCGCTGATCAGCCTCGACTGTGCCTTCT
AGTTGCCAGCCATCTGTTGTTTGCCCCTCCCCCGTGCCTTCCTTGACCCTGGAAGGTGCCACTCCCACTG
TCCTTTCCTAATAAAATGAGGAAATTGCATCGCATTGTCTGAGTAGGTGTCATTCTATTCTGGGGGGTGG
GGTGGGGCAGGACAGCAAGGGGGAGGATTGGGAAGACAATAGCAGGCATGCTGGGGATGCGGTGGGCTCT
ATGGCTTCTGAGGCGGAAAGAACCAGCTGGGGCTCTAGGGGGTATCCCC
[124 nt withheld, positions 3200-3323]
C
[91 nt withheld, positions 3325-3415]
A
[49 nt withheld, positions 3417-3465]
CCTTTGACGTTGGAGTCCACGTTCTTT
[37 nt withheld, positions 3493-3529]
ACCCTATCTCGGTCTATTCTTTTGATTTATAAGGGATTTTGCCGATTTCGGCCTATTGGTTAAAAAATGA
GCTGATTTAACAAAAATTTAACGCGAATTAATTCTGTGGAATGTGTGTCAGTTAGGGTGTGGAAAGTCCC
CAGGCTCCCCAGCAGGCAGAAGTATGCAAAGCATGCATCTCAATTAGTCAGCAACCAGGTGTGGAAAGTC
CCCAGGCTCCCCAGCAGGCAGAAGTATGCAAAGCATGCATCTCAATTAGTCAGCAACCATAGTCCCGCCC
CTAACTCCGCCCATCCCGCCCCTAACTCCGCCCAGTTCCGCCCATTCTCCGCCCCATGGCTGACTAATTT
TTTTTATTTATGCAGAGGCCGAGGCCGCCTCTGCCTCTGAGCTATTCCAGAAGTAGTGAGGAGGCTTTTT
TGGAGGCCTAGGCTTTTGCAAAAAGCTCCCGGGAGCTTGTATATCCATTTTCGGATCTGATCAAGAGACA
GGATGAGGATCGTTTCGCATGATTGAACAAGATGGATTGCACGCAGGTTCTCCGGCCGCTTGGGTGGAGA
GGCTATTCGGCTATGACTGGGCACAACAGACAATCGGCTGCTCTGATGCCGCCGTGTTCCGGCTGTCAGC
GCAGGGGCGCCCGGTTCTTTTTGTCAAGACCGACCTGTCCGGTGCCCTGAATGAACTGCAGGACGAGGCA
GCGCGGCTATCGTGGCTGGCCACGACGGGCGTTCCTTGCGCAGCTGTGCTCGACGTTGTCACTGAAGCGG
GAAGGGACTGGCTGCTATTGGGCGAAGTGCCGGGGCAGGATCTCCTGTCATCTCACCTTGCTCCTGCCGA
GAAAGTATCCATCATGGCTGATGCAATGCGGCGGCTGCATACGCTTGATCCGGCTACCTGCCCATTCGAC
CACCAAGCGAAACATCGCATCGAGCGAGCACGTACTCGGATGGAAGCCGGTCTTGTCGATCAGGATGATC
TGGACGAAGAGCATCAGGGGCTCGCGCCAGCCGAACTGTTCGCCAGGCTCAAGGCGCGCATGCCCGACGG
CGAGGATCTCGTCGTGACCCATGGCGATGCCTGCTTGCCGAATATCATGGTGGAAAATGGCCGCTTTTCT
GGATTCATCGACTGTGGCCGGCTGGGTGTGGCGGACCGCTATCAGGACATAGCGTTGGCTACCCGTGATA
TTGCTGAAGAGCTTGGCGGCGAATGGGCTGACCGCTTCCTCGTGCTTTACGGTATCGCCGCTCCCGATTC
GCAGCGCATCGCCTTCTATCGCCTTCTTGACGAGTTCTTCTGAGCGGGACTCTGGGGTTCGAAATGACCG
ACCAAGCGACGCCCAACCTGCCATCACGAGATTTCGATTCCACCGCCGCCTTCTATGAAAGGTTGGGCTT
CGGAATCGTTTTCCGGGACGCCGGCTGGATGATCCTCCAGCGCGGGGATCTCATGCTGGAGTTCTTCGCC
CACCCCAACTTGTTTATTGCAGCTTATAATGGTTACAAATAAAGCAATAGCATCACAAATTTCACAAATA
AAGCATTTTTTTCACTGCATTCTAGTTGTGGTTTGTCCAAACTCATCAATGTATCTTATCATGTCTGTAT
ACCGTCGACCTCTAGCTAGAGCTTGGCGTAATCATGGTCATAGCTGTTTCCTGTGTGAAATTGTTATCCG
CTCACAATTCCACACAACATACGAGCCGGAAGCATAAAGTGTAAAGCCTGGGGTGCCTAATGAGTGAGCT
AACTCACATTAATTGCGTTGCGCTCACTGCCCGCTTTCCAGTCGGGAAACCTGTCGTGCCAGCTGCATTA
ATGAATCGGCCAACGCGCGGGGAGAGGCGGTTTGCGTATTGGGCGCTCTTCCGCTTCCTCGCTCACTGAC
TCGCTGCGCTCGGTCGTTCGGCTGCGGCGAGCGGTATCAGCTCACTCAAAGGCGGTAATACGGTTATCCA
CAGAATCAGGGGATAACGCAGGAAAGAACATGTGAGCAAAAGGCCAGCAAAAGGCCAGGAACCGTAAAAA
GGCCGCGTTGCTGGCGTTTTTCCATAGGCTCCGCCCCCCTGACGAGCATCACAAAAATCGACGCTCAAGT
CAGAGGTGGCGAAACCCGACAGGACTATAAAGATACCAGGCGTTTCCCCCTGGAAGCTCCCTCGTGCGCT
CTCCTGTTCCGACCCTGCCGCTTACCGGATACCTGTCCGCCTTTCTCCCTTCGGGAAGCGTGGCGCTTTC
TCATAGCTCACGCTGTAGGTATCTCAGTTCGGTGTAGGTCGTTCGCTCCAAGCTGGGCTGTGTGCACGAA
CCCCCCGTTCAGCCCGACCGCTGCGCCTTATCCGGTAACTATCGTCTTGAGTCCAACCCGGTAAGACACG
ACTTATCGCCACTGGCAGCAGCCACTGGTAACAGGATTAGCAGAGCGAGGTATGTAGGCGGTGCTACAGA
GTTCTTGAAGTGGTGGCCTAACTACGGCTACACTAGAAGAACAGTATTTGGTATCTGCGCTCTGCTGAAG
CCAGTTACCTTCGGAAAAAGAGTTGGTAGCTCTTGATCCGGCAAACAAACCACCGCTGGTAGCGGTGGTT
TTTTTGTTTGCAAGCAGCAGATTACGCGCAGAAAAAAAGGATCTCAAGAAGATCCTTTGATCTTTTCTAC
GGGGTCTGACGCTCAGTGGAACGAAAACTCACGTTAAGGGATTTTGGTCATGAGATTATCAAAAAGGATC
TTCACCTAGATCCTTTTAAATTAAAAATGAAGTTTTAAATCAATCTAAAGTATATATGAGTAAACTTGGT
CTGACAGTTACCAATGCTTAATCAGTGAGGCACCTATCTCAGCGATCTGTCTATTTCGTTCATCCATAGT
TGCCTGACTCCCCGTCGTGTAGATAACTACGATACGGGAGGGCTTACCATCTGGCCCCAGTGCTGCAATG
ATACCGCGAGACCCACGCTCACCGGCTCCAGATTTATCAGCAATAAACCAGCCAGCCGGAAGGGCCGAGC
GCAGAAGTGGTCCTGCAACTTTATCCGCCTCCATCCAGTCTATTAATTGTTGCCGGGAAGCTAGAGTAAG
TAGTTCGCCAGTTAATAGTTTGCGCAACGTTGTTGCCATTGCTACAGGCATCGTGGTGTCACGCTCGTCG
TTTGGTATGGCTTCATTCAGCTCCGGTTCCCAACGATCAAGGCGAGTTACATGATCCCCCATGTTGTGCA
AAAAAGCGGTTAGCTCCTTCGGTCCTCCGATCGTTGTCAGAAGTAAGTTGGCCGCAGTGTTATCACTCAT
GGTTATGGCAGCACTGCATAATTCTCTTACTGTCATGCCATCCGTAAGATGCTTTTCTGTGACTGGTGAG
TACTCAACCAAGTCATTCTGAGAATAGTGTATGCGGCGACCGAGTTGCTCTTGCCCGGCGTCAATACGGG
ATAATACCGCGCCACATAGCAGAACTTTAAAAGTGCTCATCATTGGAAAACGTTCTTCGGGGCGAAAACT
CTCAAGGATCTTACCGCTGTTGAGATCCAGTTCGATGTAACCCACTCGTGCACCCAACTGATCTTCAGCA
TCTTTTACTTTCACCAGCGTTTCTGGGTGAGCAAAAACAGGAAGGCAAAATGCCGCAAAAAAGGGAATAA
GGGCGACACGGAAATGTTGAATACTCATACTCTTCCTTTTTCAATATTATTGAAGCATTTATCAGGGTTA
TTGTCTCATGAGCGGATACATATTTGAATGTATTTAGAAAAATAAACAAATAGGGGTTCCGCGCACATTT
CCCCGAAAAGTGCCACCTGACGTCGACGGATCGGGAGATCTCCCGATCCCCTATGGTGCACTCTCAGTAC
AATCTGCTCTGATGCCGCATAGTTAAGCCAGTATCTGCTCCCTGCTTGTGTGTTGGAGGTCGCTGAGTAG
TGCGCGAGCAAAATTTAAGCTACAACAAGGCAAGGCTTGACCGACAATTGCATGAAGAATCTGCTTAGGG
TTAGGCGTTTTGCGCTGCTTCGCGATGTACGGGCCAGATATACGCGTT
Features (pLannotate 1.2.2; 20 found; start..end, strand, type, name):
      1..380     +  enhancer       CMV enhancer: human cytomegalovirus immediate early enhancer
    381..584     +  promoter       CMV promoter: human cytomegalovirus (CMV) immediate early promoter
    580..613     +  LTR            5' LTR (truncated) (fragment): truncated 5' long terminal repeat (LTR) from HIV-1
    629..647     +  promoter       T7 promoter: promoter for bacteriophage T7 RNA polymerase
   1751..1972    -  CDS            C9orf85 (fragment): CI085_HUMAN - Experimental evidence at protein level: Swiss-Prot protein existence level 1. From Homo sapiens (Human).
   2930..3154    +  polyA_signal   bGH poly(A) signal: bovine growth hormone polyadenylation signal
   3158..3179    +  promoter       SV40 promoter (fragment): SV40 enhancer and early promoter
   3200..3628    +  rep_origin     f1 ori (sequence partly withheld): f1 bacteriophage origin of replication; arrow indicates direction of (+) strand synthesis
   3642..3971    +  promoter       SV40 promoter: SV40 enhancer and early promoter
   4038..4829    +  CDS            neo: KKA2_KLEPN - Also known as kan, nptII. Experimental evidence at protein level: Swiss-Prot protein existence level 1. Resistance to kanamycin, neomycin, paromomycin, ribostamycin, butirosin and gentamicin B. From Klebsiella pneumoniae.
   4853..5011    +  CDS            ble (fragment): BLE_KLEPN - Experimental evidence at protein level: Swiss-Prot protein existence level 1. Binding protein with a strong affinity to the bleomycin family of antibiotics. Binds to CL990; an antimitotic-antibiotic compound. From Klebsiella pneumoniae.
   5006..5127    +  polyA_signal   SV40 poly(A) signal: SV40 polyadenylation signal
   5200..5216    -  protein_bind   lac operator: The lac repressor binds to the lac operator to inhibit transcription in E. coli. This inhibition can be relieved by adding lactose or isopropyl-β-D-thiogalactopyranoside (IPTG). lac repressor encoded by lacI
   5224..5254    -  promoter       lac promoter: promoter for the E. coli lac operon
   5269..5290    -  protein_bind   CAP binding site: CAP binding activates transcription in the presence of cAMP. E. coli catabolite activator protein
   5303..5395    -  CDS            lacI (fragment): lac repressor; lacI; The lac repressor binds to the lac operator to inhibit transcription in E. coli. This inhibition can be relieved by adding lactose or isopropyl-β-D-thiogalactopyranoside (IPTG).
   5578..6166    -  rep_origin     ori: high-copy-number ColE1/pMB1/pBR322/pUC origin of replication
   6337..7197    -  CDS            AmpR: β-lactamase; bla; confers resistance to ampicillin, carbenicillin, and related antibiotics
   7198..7302    -  promoter       AmpR promoter: bla
   7361..7413    -  misc_feature   bom (fragment): basis of mobility region from pBR322
