[The description below was written by a language model from this plasmid's Addgene catalogue record and pLannotate feature annotations shown in this document.]
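Description:
pCDNA3.1(-) + SLNCR1 _2095-2257 is a mammalian expression plasmid built on the pcDNA3.1(-) backbone that carries a deletion variant of the human long non-coding RNA LINC00673, also known as SLNCR1. The sequenced record is 7,567 nt. The name suggests that the region spanning roughly positions 2095–2257 of the transcript is the part removed, although the record only calls it a deletion construct and does not define the coordinates explicitly. The insert was cloned with HindIII at both ends, so its orientation is not enforced by the cloning sites. It lies between the human cytomegalovirus immediate-early enhancer/promoter and the bovine growth hormone polyadenylation signal, which together drive strong constitutive transcription and 3′ end processing in mammalian cells. A T7 promoter just upstream of the insert would allow in vitro transcription and serves as a sequencing primer site.

The lncRNA itself is not annotated in the feature table. The short antisense "C9orf85" fragment called within the insert region, like the small HIV LTR, ble and lacI fragments elsewhere, is most likely an automated similarity hit rather than a functional element. The remainder is standard backbone. An SV40 early promoter drives the neo gene with an SV40 poly(A) signal for G418 selection of stable transfectants, and there is an f1 origin. A high-copy ColE1/pUC origin and the β-lactamase gene allow propagation in E. coli under ampicillin selection. The construct belongs to work examining how SLNCR1 promotes melanoma invasion. It is suited to comparing the activity of this deletion mutant with the full-length lncRNA to map functionally required regions.
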