Addgene plasmid #86825: pCDNA3.1(-) + SLNCR1 _2095-2257
Purpose: mammalian expression of lncRNA LINC00673/SLNCR1 deletion construct
Depositing lab: Carl Novina. Depositing organization: Dana-Farber Cancer Institute. Publication: The lncRNA SLNCR1 Mediates Melanoma Invasion through a Conserved SRA1-like Region. Schmidt K, Joyce CE, Buquicchio F, Brown A, Ritz J, Distel RJ, Yoon CH, Novina CD. Cell Rep. 2016 May 31;15(9):2025-37. doi: 10.1016/j.celrep.2016.04.018. Epub 2016 May 19. PubMed 27210747.
Backbone
  Vector backbone: pCDNA3.1 (-)
  Vector type: Mammalian Expression
  Selectable markers: Neomycin (select with G418)
Growth in bacteria
  Bacterial resistance: Ampicillin, 100 μg/mL
  Growth temperature: 37°C
  Growth strain: DH5alpha
  Copy number: High Copy
Gene/Insert
  Gene/Insert name: LINC00673 (alt names: HI-LNC75; LUCAIR1)
  Species: H. sapiens (human)
  Entrez Gene: LINC00673 (a.k.a. ERRLR01, HI-LNC75, HILNC75, LUCAIR1, RASON, SLNCR, SLNCR1)
  Promoter: CMV
  Cloning method: Restriction Enzyme; 5′ cloning site HindIII (not destroyed); 3′ cloning site HindIII (not destroyed)
  Sequencing primers: 5′ T7; 3′ BGHR
Terms and licenses: Academic/Nonprofit Terms; Industry Terms: Not Available to Industry
How to cite: pCDNA3.1(-) + SLNCR1 _2095-2257 was a gift from Carl Novina (Addgene plasmid # 86825 ; http://n2t.net/addgene:86825 ; RRID:Addgene_86825)
